>Addgene plasmid #77745 | PRKAG1 gRNA (BRDN0001147838) | addgene full sequence | sequence record 188344 | Addgene Assembled Sequence
CCCGGGTGCAAAGATGGATAAAGTTTTAAACAGAGAGGAATCTTTGCAGCTAATGGACCTTCTAGGTCTT
GAAAGGAGTGGGAATTGGCTCCGGTGCCCGTCAGTGGGCAGAGCGCACATCGCCCACAGTCCCCGAGAAG
TTGGGGGGAGGGGTCGGCAATTGATCCGGTGCCTAGAGAAGGTGGCGCGGGGTAAACTGGGAAAGTGATG
TCGTGTACTGGCTCCGCCTTTTTCCCGAGGGTGGGGGAGAACCGTATATAAGTGCAGTAGTCGCCGTGAA
CGTTCTTTTTCGCAACGGGTTTGCCGCCAGAACACAGGTAAGTGCCGTGTGTGGTTCCCGCGGGCCTGGC
CTCTTTACGGGTTATGGCCCTTGCGTGCCTTGAATTACTTCCACCTGGCTGCAGTACGTGATTCTTGATC
CCGAGCTTCGGGTTGGAAGTGGGTGGGAGAGTTCGAGGCCTTGCGCTTAAGGAGCCCCTTCGCCTCGTGC
TTGAGTTGAGGCCTGGCCTGGGCGCTGGGGCCGCCGCGTGCGAATCTGGTGGCACCTTCGCGCCTGTCTC
GCTGCTTTCGATAAGTCTCTAGCCATTTAAAATTTTTGATGACCTGCTGCGACGCTTTTTTTCTGGCAAG
ATAGTCTTGTAAATGCGGGCCAAGATCTGCACACTGGTATTTCGGTTTTTGGGGCCGCGGGCGGCGACGG
GGCCCGTGCGTCCCAGCGCACATGTTCGGCGAGGCGGGGCCTGCGAGCGCGGCCACCGAGAATCGGACGG
GGGTAGTCTCAAGCTGGCCGGCCTGCTCTGGTGCCTGGCCTCGCGCCGCCGTGTATCGCCCCGCCCTGGG
CGGCAAGGCTGGCCCGGTCGGCACCAGTTGCGTGAGCGGAAAGATGGCCGCTTCCCGGCCCTGCTGCAGG
GAGCTCAAAATGGAGGACGCGGCGCTCGGGAGAGCGGGCGGGTGAGTCACCCACACAAAGGAAAAGGGCC
TTTCCGTCCTCAGCCGTCGCTTCATGTGACTCCACGGAGTACCGGGCGCCGTCCAGGCACCTCGATTAGT
TCTCGAGCTTTTGGAGTACGTCGTCTTTAGGTTGGGGGGAGGGGTTTTATGCGATGGAGTTTCCCCACAC
TGAGTGGGTGGAGACTGAAGTTAGGCCAGCTTGGCACTTGATGTAATTCTCCTTGGAATTTGCCCTTTTT
GAGTTTGGATCTTGGTTCATTCTCAAGCCTCAGACAGTGGTTCAAAGTTTTTTTCTTCCATTTCAGGTGT
CGTGACGTACGGCCACCATGACCGAGTACAAGCCCACGGTGCGCCTCGCCACCCGCGACGACGTCCCCAG
GGCCGTACGCACCCTCGCCGCCGCGTTCGCCGACTACCCCGCCACGCGCCACACCGTCGATCCGGACCGC
CACATCGAGCGGGTCACCGAGCTGCAAGAACTCTTCCTCACGCGCGTCGGGCTCGACATCGGCAAGGTGT
GGGTCGCGGACGACGGCGCCGCCGTGGCGGTCTGGACCACGCCGGAGAGCGTCGAAGCGGGGGCGGTGTT
CGCCGAGATCGGCCCGCGCATGGCCGAGTTGAGCGGTTCCCGGCTGGCCGCGCAGCAACAGATGGAAGGC
CTCCTGGCGCCGCACCGGCCCAAGGAGCCCGCGTGGTTCCTGGCCACCGTCGGAGTCTCGCCCGACCACC
AGGGCAAGGGTCTGGGCAGCGCCGTCGTGCTCCCCGGAGTGGAGGCGGCCGAGCGCGCCGGGGTGCCCGC
CTTCCTGGAGACCTCCGCGCCCCGCAACCTCCCCTTCTACGAGCGGCTCGGCTTCACCGTCACCGCCGAC
GTCGAGGTGCCCGAAGGACCGCGCACCTGGTGCATGACCCGCAAGCCCGGTGCCTGAACGCGTTAAGTCG
ACAATCAACCTCTGGATTACAAAATTTGTGAAAGATTGACTGGTATTCTTAACTATGTTGCTCCTTTTAC
GCTATGTGGATACGCTGCTTTAATGCCTTTGTATCATGCTATTGCTTCCCGTATGGCTTTCATTTTCTCC
TCCTTGTATAAATCCTGGTTGCTGTCTCTTTATGAGGAGTTGTGGCCCGTTGTCAGGCAACGTGGCGTGG
TGTGCACTGTGTTTGCTGACGCAACCCCCACTGGTTGGGGCATTGCCACCACCTGTCAGCTCCTTTCCGG
GACTTTCGCTTTCCCCCTCCCTATTGCCACGGCGGAACTCATCGCCGCCTGCCTTGCCCGCTGCTGGACA
GGGGCTCGGCTGTTGGGCACTGACAATTCCGTGGTGTTGTCGGGGAAATCATCGTCCTTTCCTTGGCTGC
TCGCCTGTGTTGCCACCTGGATTCTGCGCGGGACGTCCTTCTGCTACGTCCCTTCGGCCCTCAATCCAGC
GGACCTTCCTTCCCGCGGCCTGCTGCCGGCTCTGCGGCCTCTTCCGCGTCTTCGCCTTCGCCCTCAGACG
AGTCGGATCTCCCTTTGGGCCGCCTCCCCGCGTCGACTTTAAGACCAATGACTTACAAGGCAGCTGTAGA
TCTTAGCCACTTTTTAAAAGAAAAGGGGGGACTGGAAGGGCTAATTCACTCCCAACGAAGACAAGATCTG
CTTTTTGCTTGTACTGGGTCTCTCTGGTTAGACCAGATCTGAGCCTGGGAGCTCTCTGGCTAACTAGGGA
ACCCACTGCTTAAGCCTCAATAAAGCTTGCCTTGAGTGCTTCAAGTAGTGTGTGCCCGTCTGTTGTGTGA
CTCTGGTAACTAGAGATCCCTCAGACCCTTTTAGTCAGTGTGGAAAATCTCTAGCAGTACGTATAGTAGT
TCATGTCATCTTATTATTCAGTATTTATAACTTGCAAAGAAATGAATATCAGAGAGTGAGAGGAACTTGT
TTATTGCAGCTTATAATGGTTACAAATAAAGCAATAGCATCACAAATTTCACAAATAAAGCATTTTTTTC
ACTGCATTCTAGTTGTGGTTTGTCCAAACTCATCAATGTATCTTATCATGTCTGGCTCTAGCTATCCCGC
CCCTAACTCCGCCCATCCCGCCCCTAACTCCGCCCAGTTCCGCCCATTCTCCGCCCCATGGCTGACTAAT
TTTTTTTATTTATGCAGAGGCCGAGGCCGCCTCGGCCTCTGAGCTATTCCAGAAGTAGTGAGGAGGCTTT
TTTGGAGGCCTAGGGACGTACCCAATTCGCCCTATAGTGAGTCGTATTACGCGCGCTCACTGGCCGTCGT
TTTACAACGTCGTGACTGGGAAAACCCTGGCGTTACCCAACTTAATCGCCTTGCAGCACATCCCCCTTTC
GCCAGCTGGCGTAATAGCGAAGAGGCCCGCACCGATCGCCCTTCCCAACAGTTGCGCAGCCTGAATGGCG
AATGGG
[124 nt withheld, positions 3367-3490]
C
[91 nt withheld, positions 3492-3582]
A
[49 nt withheld, positions 3584-3632]
CCTTTGACGTTGGAGTCCACGTTCTTT
[37 nt withheld, positions 3660-3696]
ACCCTATCTCGGTCTATTCTTTTGATTTATAAGGGATTTTGCCGATTTCGGCCTATTGGTTAAAAAATGA
GCTGATTTAACAAAAATTTAACGCGAATTTTAACAAAATATTAACGCTTACAATTTAGGTGGCACTTTTC
GGGGAAATGTGCGCGGAACCCCTATTTGTTTATTTTTCTAAATACATTCAAATATGTATCCGCTCATGAG
ACAATAACCCTGATAAATGCTTCAATAATATTGAAAAAGGAAGAGTATGAGTATTCAACATTTCCGTGTC
GCCCTTATTCCCTTTTTTGCGGCATTTTGCCTTCCTGTTTTTGCTCACCCAGAAACGCTGGTGAAAGTAA
AAGATGCTGAAGATCAGTTGGGTGCACGAGTGGGTTACATCGAACTGGATCTCAACAGCGGTAAGATCCT
TGAGAGTTTTCGCCCCGAAGAACGTTTTCCAATGATGAGCACTTTTAAAGTTCTGCTATGTGGCGCGGTA
TTATCCCGTATTGACGCCGGGCAAGAGCAACTCGGTCGCCGCATACACTATTCTCAGAATGACTTGGTTG
AGTACTCACCAGTCACAGAAAAGCATCTTACGGATGGCATGACAGTAAGAGAATTATGCAGTGCTGCCAT
AACCATGAGTGATAACACTGCGGCCAACTTACTTCTGACAACGATCGGAGGACCGAAGGAGCTAACCGCT
TTTTTGCACAACATGGGGGATCATGTAACTCGCCTTGATCGTTGGGAACCGGAGCTGAATGAAGCCATAC
CAAACGACGAGCGTGACACCACGATGCCTGTAGCAATGGCAACAACGTTGCGCAAACTATTAACTGGCGA
ACTACTTACTCTAGCTTCCCGGCAACAATTAATAGACTGGATGGAGGCGGATAAAGTTGCAGGACCACTT
CTGCGCTCGGCCCTTCCGGCTGGCTGGTTTATTGCTGATAAATCTGGAGCCGGTGAGCGTGGGTCTCGCG
GTATCATTGCAGCACTGGGGCCAGATGGTAAGCCCTCCCGTATCGTAGTTATCTACACGACGGGGAGTCA
GGCAACTATGGATGAACGAAATAGACAGATCGCTGAGATAGGTGCCTCACTGATTAAGCATTGGTAACTG
TCAGACCAAGTTTACTCATATATACTTTAGATTGATTTAAAACTTCATTTTTAATTTAAAAGGATCTAGG
TGAAGATCCTTTTTGATAATCTCATGACCAAAATCCCTTAACGTGAGTTTTCGTTCCACTGAGCGTCAGA
CCCCGTAGAAAAGATCAAAGGATCTTCTTGAGATCCTTTTTTTCTGCGCGTAATCTGCTGCTTGCAAACA
AAAAAACCACCGCTACCAGCGGTGGTTTGTTTGCCGGATCAAGAGCTACCAACTCTTTTTCCGAAGGTAA
CTGGCTTCAGCAGAGCGCAGATACCAAATACTGTTCTTCTAGTGTAGCCGTAGTTAGGCCACCACTTCAA
GAACTCTGTAGCACCGCCTACATACCTCGCTCTGCTAATCCTGTTACCAGTGGCTGCTGCCAGTGGCGAT
AAGTCGTGTCTTACCGGGTTGGACTCAAGACGATAGTTACCGGATAAGGCGCAGCGGTCGGGCTGAACGG
GGGGTTCGTGCACACAGCCCAGCTTGGAGCGAACGACCTACACCGAACTGAGATACCTACAGCGTGAGCT
ATGAGAAAGCGCCACGCTTCCCGAAGGGAGAAAGGCGGACAGGTATCCGGTAAGCGGCAGGGTCGGAACA
GGAGAGCGCACGAGGGAGCTTCCAGGGGGAAACGCCTGGTATCTTTATAGTCCTGTCGGGTTTCGCCACC
TCTGACTTGAGCGTCGATTTTTGTGATGCTCGTCAGGGGGGCGGAGCCTATGGAAAAACGCCAGCAACGC
GGCCTTTTTACGGTTCCTGGCCTTTTGCTGGCCTTTTGCTCACATGTTCTTTCCTGCGTTATCCCCTGAT
TCTGTGGATAACCGTATTACCGCCTTTGAGTGAGCTGATACCGCTCGCCGCAGCCGAACGACCGAGCGCA
GCGAGTCAGTGAGCGAGGAAGCGGAAGAGCGCCCAATACGCAAACCGCCTCTCCCCGCGCGTTGGCCGAT
TCATTAATGCAGCTGGCACGACAGGTTTCCCGACTGGAAAGCGGGCAGTGAGCGCAACGCAATTAATGTG
AGTTAGCTCACTCATTAGGCACCCCAGGCTTTACACTTTATGCTTCCGGCTCGTATGTTGTGTGGAATTG
TGAGCGGATAACAATTTCACACAGGAAACAGCTATGACCATGATTACGCCAAGCGCGCAATTAACCCTCA
CTAAAGGGAACAAAAGCTGGAGCTGCAAGCTTAATGTAGTCTTATGCAATACTCTTGTAGTCTTGCAACA
TGGTAACGATGAGTTAGCAACATGCCTTACAAGGAGAGAAAAAGCACCGTGCATGCCGATTGGTGGAAGT
AAGGTGGTACGATCGTGCCTTATTAGGAAGGCAACAGACGGGTCTGACATGGATTGGACGAACCACTGAA
TTGCCGCATTGCAGAGATATTGTATTTAAGTGCCTAGCTCGATACATAAACGGGTCTCTCTGGTTAGACC
AGATCTGAGCCTGGGAGCTCTCTGGCTAACTAGGGAACCCACTGCTTAAGCCTCAATAAAGCTTGCCTTG
AGTGCTTCAAGTAGTGTGTGCCCGTCTGTTGTGTGACTCTGGTAACTAGAGATCCCTCAGACCCTTTTAG
TCAGTGTGGAAAATCTCTAGCAGTGGCGCCCGAACAGGGACTTGAAAGCGAAAGGGAAACCAGAGGAGCT
CTCTCGACGCAGGACTCGGCTTGCTGAAGCGCGCACGGCAAGAGGCGAGGGGCGGCGACTGGTGAGTACG
CCAAAAATTTTGACTAGCGGAGGCTAGAAGGAGAGAGATGGGTGCGAGAGCGTCAGTATTAAGCGGGGGA
GAATTAGATCGCGATGGGAAAAAATTCGGTTAAGGCCAGGGGGAAAGAAAAAATATAAATTAAAACATAT
AGTATGGGCAAGCAGGGAGCTAGAACGATTCGCAGTTAATCCTGGCCTGTTAGAAACATCAGAAGGCTGT
AGACAAATACTGGGACAGCTACAACCATCCCTTCAGACAGGATCAGAAGAACTTAGATCATTATATAATA
CAGTAGCAACCCTCTATTGTGTGCATCAAAGGATAGAGATAAAAGACACCAAGGAAGCTTTAGACAAGAT
AGAGGAAGAGCAAAACAAAAGTAAGACCACCGCACAGCAAGCGGCCGCTGATCTTCAGACCTGGAGGAGG
AGATATGAGGGACAATTGGAGAAGTGAATTATATAAATATAAAGTAGTAAAAATTGAACCATTAGGAGTA
GCACCCACCAAGGCAAAGAGAAGAGTGGTGCAGAGAGAAAAAAGAGCAGTGGGAATAGGAGCTTTGTTCC
TTGGGTTCTTGGGAGCAGCAGGAAGCACTATGGGCGCAGCGTCAATGACGCTGACGGTACAGGCCAGACA
ATTATTGTCTGGTATAGTGCAGCAGCAGAACAATTTGCTGAGGGCTATTGAGGCGCAACAGCATCTGTTG
CAACTCACAGTCTGGGGCATCAAGCAGCTCCAGGCAAGAATCCTGGCTGTGGAAAGATACCTAAAGGATC
AACAGCTCCTGGGGATTTGGGGTTGCTCTGGAAAACTCATTTGCACCACTGCTGTGCCTTGGAATGCTAG
TTGGAGTAATAAATCTCTGGAACAGATTTGGAATCACACGACCTGGATGGAGTGGGACAGAGAAATTAAC
AATTACACAAGCTTAATACACTCCTTAATTGAAGAATCGCAAAACCAGCAAGAAAAGAATGAACAAGAAT
TATTGGAATTAGATAAATGGGCAAGTTTGTGGAATTGGTTTAACATAACAAATTGGCTGTGGTATATAAA
ATTATTCATAATGATAGTAGGAGGCTTGGTAGGTTTAAGAATAGTTTTTGCTGTACTTTCTATAGTGAAT
AGAGTTAGGCAGGGATATTCACCATTATCGTTTCAGACCCACCTCCCAACCCCGAGGGGACCCAGAGAGG
GCCTATTTCCCATGATTCCTTCATATTTGCATATACGATACAAGGCTGTTAGAGAGATAATTAGAATTAA
TTTGACTGTAAACACAAAGATATTAGTACAAAATACGTGACGTAGAAAGTAATAATTTCTTGGGTAGTTT
GCAGTTTTAAAATTATGTTTTAAAATGGACTATCATATGCTTACCGTAACTTGAAAGTATTTCGATTTCT
TGGCTTTATATATCTTGTGGAAAGGACGAAACACCGCAGAGCCACATAGACGGGGGGTTTTAGAGCTAGA
AATAGCAAGTTAAAATAAGGCTAGTCCGTTATCAACTTGAAAAAGTGGCACCGAGTCGGTGCTTTTTTAA
GCTTGGCGTAACTAGATCTTGAGACAAATGGCAGTATTCATCCACAATTTTAAAAGAAAAGGGGGGATTG
GGGGGTACAGTGCAGGGGAAAGAATAGTAGACATAATAGCAACAGACATACAAACTAAAGAATTACAAAA
ACAAATTACAAAAATTCAAAATTTTCGGGTTTATTACAGGGACAGCAGAGATCCACTTTGGCGCCGGCTC
GAGGGGG
Features (pLannotate 1.2.2; 29 found; start..end, strand, type, name):
     14..80      +  CDS            small t antigen (fragment): SV40 (simian virus 40) small t antigen
    106..317     +  promoter       EF-1α core promoter: core promoter for human elongation factor EF-1α
    318..1256    +  intron         EF-1α intron A: intron upstream of the start codon of human EF-1α
   1278..1877    +  CDS            PuroR (fragment): puromycin N-acetyltransferase; pac from Streptomyces; confers resistance to puromycin
   1893..2481    +  misc_feature   WPRE: woodchuck hepatitis virus posttranscriptional regulatory element
   2532..2551    +  misc_feature   cPPT/CTS (fragment): central polypurine tract and central termination sequence of HIV-1
   2553..2786    +  LTR            3' LTR (ΔU3): self-inactivating 3' long terminal repeat (LTR) from HIV-1
   2864..2985    +  polyA_signal   SV40 poly(A) signal: SV40 polyadenylation signal
   3025..3160    +  rep_origin     SV40 ori: SV40 origin of replication
   3181..3199    -  promoter       T7 promoter: promoter for bacteriophage T7 RNA polymerase
   3207..3362    +  CDS            lacZα (fragment): LacZα fragment of β-galactosidase; lacZ fragment
   3367..3795    +  rep_origin     f1 ori (sequence partly withheld): f1 bacteriophage origin of replication; arrow indicates direction of (+) strand synthesis
   3848..3952    +  promoter       AmpR promoter: bla
   3953..4813    +  CDS            AmpR: β-lactamase; bla; confers resistance to ampicillin, carbenicillin, and related antibiotics
   4984..5572    +  rep_origin     ori: high-copy-number ColE1/pMB1/pBR322/pUC origin of replication
   5755..5847    +  CDS            lacI (fragment): lac repressor; lacI; The lac repressor binds to the lac operator to inhibit transcription in E. coli. This inhibition can be relieved by adding lactose or isopropyl-β-D-thiogalactopyranoside (IPTG).
   5860..5881    +  protein_bind   CAP binding site: CAP binding activates transcription in the presence of cAMP. E. coli catabolite activator protein
   5896..5926    +  promoter       lac promoter: promoter for the E. coli lac operon
   5934..5950    +  protein_bind   lac operator: The lac repressor binds to the lac operator to inhibit transcription in E. coli. This inhibition can be relieved by adding lactose or isopropyl-β-D-thiogalactopyranoside (IPTG). lac repressor encoded by lacI
   5995..6013    +  promoter       T3 promoter: promoter for bacteriophage T3 RNA polymerase
   6041..6267    +  promoter       RSV promoter: Rous sarcoma virus enhancer/promoter
   6268..6448    +  LTR            5' LTR (truncated): truncated 5' long terminal repeat (LTR) from HIV-1
   6495..6620    +  misc_feature   HIV-1 Ψ: packaging signal of human immunodeficiency virus type 1
   6604..6967    +  CDS            HIV-1 gag (fragment): gag protein from human immunodeficiency virus 1; gag
   7113..7346    +  misc_feature   RRE: The Rev response element (RRE) of HIV-1 allows for Rev-dependent mRNA export from the nucleus to the cytoplasm.
   7723..7749    +  CDS            Rev (fragment): human immunodeficiency virus 1 (HIV-1) Rev protein; rev; enhances nuclear export of unspliced and incompletely spliced viral mRNAs
   7753..7993    +  promoter       U6 promoter: RNA polymerase III promoter for human U6 snRNA
   8023..8098    +  misc_RNA       gRNA scaffold: guide RNA scaffold for the Streptococcus pyogenes CRISPR/Cas9 system
   8154..8271    +  misc_feature   cPPT/CTS: central polypurine tract and central termination sequence of HIV-1
