[The description below was written by a language model from this plasmid's Addgene catalogue record and pLannotate feature annotations shown in this document.]
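Description:
PRKAG1 gRNA (BRDN0001147838) is a third-generation lentiviral CRISPR guide plasmid built on the lentiGuide-Puro backbone. It delivers a single guide RNA against human PRKAG1, also known as AMPKG. According to the depositor, the guide was designed against three PRKAG1 reference transcripts. The 8,323-nt plasmid is maintained in E. coli through a high-copy ColE1/pUC-type origin with ampicillin resistance (bla). It also carries an f1 origin, remnants of the lac region with flanking T7 and T3 promoters, and an SV40 origin and poly(A) signal outside the viral unit.

The transfer cassette starts with an RSV promoter fused to a truncated HIV-1 5' LTR, which makes genomic RNA production Tat-independent. This is followed by the Ψ packaging signal with a partial gag sequence and by the RRE for Rev-dependent nuclear export. A human U6 RNA polymerase III promoter then drives the PRKAG1-targeting spacer joined to the Streptococcus pyogenes Cas9 gRNA scaffold. Next comes a cPPT/CTS element, which aids nuclear import of the viral genome. Downstream, the EF-1α core promoter with its intron A expresses puromycin N-acetyltransferase to select transduced mammalian cells, and a WPRE enhances transcript expression. The ΔU3 3' LTR makes the integrated provirus self-inactivating.

The plasmid does not encode Cas9, so it must be used with a separate Cas9 vector such as lentiCas9-Blast or in cells that already express Cas9. It belongs to a human kinome gRNA collection and is suited to knockout of PRKAG1 by lentiviral transduction followed by puromycin selection.
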