Addgene plasmid #77745: PRKAG1 gRNA (BRDN0001147838)
Purpose: 3rd generation lentiviral gRNA plasmid targeting human PRKAG1
Depositing lab: John Doench & David Root. Depositing organization: Broad Institute. Publication: Optimized sgRNA design to maximize activity and minimize off-target effects of CRISPR-Cas9. Doench JG, Fusi N, Sullender M, Hegde M, Vaimberg EW, Donovan KF, Smith I, Tothova Z, Wilen C, Orchard R, Virgin HW, Listgarten J, Root DE. Nat Biotechnol. 2016 Jan 18. doi: 10.1038/nbt.3437. PubMed 26780180.
Backbone
  Vector backbone: lentiGuide-Puro
  Backbone manufacturer: Zhang Lab (Addgene plasmid # 52963)
  Vector type: Mammalian Expression, Lentiviral, CRISPR
  Selectable markers: Puromycin
Growth in bacteria
  Bacterial resistance: Ampicillin, 100 μg/mL
  Growth temperature: 37°C
  Growth strain: DH5alpha
  Copy number: High Copy
Gene/Insert
  Gene/Insert name: PRKAG1 (alt names: PRKAG1; NM_001206709.1)
  gRNA/shRNA sequence: CAGAGCCACATAGACGGGGG
  Species: H. sapiens (human)
  Entrez Gene: PRKAG1 (a.k.a. AMPKG)
  Promoter: hU6
  Cloning method: Unknown
  Sequencing primers: 5′ U6-F; 3′ pS2-R
Terms and licenses: Academic/Nonprofit Terms; Industry Terms: Not Available to Industry
Depositor comments: The gRNA was designed to target the following Genbank reference sequence(s): NM_001206709.1,NM_001206710.1,NM_002733.4. Note that this plasmid does NOT contain Cas9. It should be used in conjunction with lentiCas9-Blast (Addgene #52962) or otherwise with cell lines already expressing Cas9. Browse the full kinome gRNA library at http://www.addgene.org/pooled-library/broadgpp-human-kinome/ or visit http://www.broadinstitute.org/rnai/public/ for detailed protocols and information.
How to cite: PRKAG1 gRNA (BRDN0001147838) was a gift from John Doench & David Root (Addgene plasmid # 77745 ; http://n2t.net/addgene:77745 ; RRID:Addgene_77745)
