>Addgene plasmid #77745 | PRKAG1 gRNA (BRDN0001147838) | depositor partial sequence | sequence record 145205 | Target Sequence
CAGAGCCACATAGACGGGGG
