>Addgene plasmid #77745 | PRKAG1 gRNA (BRDN0001147838) | addgene partial sequence | sequence record 188343 | hU6-F
CGTAGAAAGTAATAATTTCTTGGGTAGTTTGCAGTTTTAAAATTATGTTTTAAAATGGACTATCATATGC
TTACCGTAACTTGAAAGTATTTCGATTTCTTGGCTTTATATATCTTGTGGAAAGGACGAAACACCGCAGA
GCCACATAGACGGGGGGTTTTAGAGCTAGAAATAGCAAGTTAAAATAAGGCTAGTCCGTTATCAACTTGA
AAAAGTGGCACCGAGTCGGTGCTTTTTTAAGCTTGGCGTAACTAGATCTTGAGACAAATGGCAGTATTCA
TCCACAATTTTAAAAGAAAAGGGGGGATTGGGGGGTACAGTGCAGGGGAAAGAATAGTAGACATAATAGC
AACAGACATACAAACTAAAGAATTACAAAAACAAATTACAAAAATTCAAAATTTTCGGGTTTATTACAGG
GACAGCAGAGATCCACTTTGGCGCCGGCTCGAGGGGGCCCGGGTGCAAAGATGGATAAAGTTTTAAACAG
AGAGGAATCTTTGCAGCTAATGGACCTTCTAGGTCTTGAAAGGAGTGGGAATTGGCTCCGGTGCCCGTCA
GTGGGCAGAG
